Addgene plasmid #135733: pFETCh_MED13_iso1
Purpose: Donor vector for 3' FLAG tag of human MED13_iso1
Depositing lab: Richard M. Myers. Publication: CETCh-seq: CRISPR epitope tagging ChIP-seq of DNA-binding proteins. Savic D, Partridge EC, Newberry KM, Smith SB, Meadows SK, Roberts BS, Mackiewicz M, Mendenhall EM, Myers RM. Genome Res. 2015 Sep 9. 10.1101/gr.193540.115 PubMed 26355004.
Backbone
  Vector backbone: pFETCh_Donor
  Vector type: CRISPR
Growth in bacteria
  Bacterial resistance: Kanamycin, 50 μg/mL
  Growth temperature: 37°C
  Growth strain: DH5alpha
  Copy number: High Copy
Gene/Insert
  Gene/Insert name: MED13_iso1 Homology arms
  Species: H. sapiens (human)
  Entrez Gene: MED13 (a.k.a. ARC250, DRIP250, HSPC221, THRAP1, TRAP240)
  Tag / fusion protein: 3XFLAG-P2A-NeoR (C terminal on insert)
  Cloning method: Gibson Cloning
Terms and licenses: Academic/Nonprofit Terms; Industry Terms: Not Available to Industry
How to cite: pFETCh_MED13_iso1 was a gift from Richard M. Myers (Addgene plasmid # 135733 ; http://n2t.net/addgene:135733 ; RRID:Addgene_135733)
