[The description below was written by a language model from this plasmid's Addgene catalogue record and pLannotate feature annotations shown in this document.]
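Description:
pFETCh_MED13_iso1 is a CRISPR homology-directed repair donor plasmid built on the pFETCh_Donor backbone and designed to add a FLAG epitope tag to the 3' end of the endogenous human MED13 coding sequence (isoform 1). It is propagated in E. coli as a high-copy plasmid from a ColE1/pUC-type origin and selected with kanamycin through a bacterial KanR (aph(3')-Ia) gene. Remnants of a pUC-style cloning region (lac promoter and operator, CAP site, lacZα and MCS fragments) are also annotated.

The payload is a promoterless knock-in cassette encoding 3xFLAG, a P2A self-cleaving peptide and a neomycin resistance gene (neo/nptII), flanked by MED13 homology arms that were inserted by Gibson assembly. The arms themselves are not annotated in the feature table, but presumably lie in the unannotated stretches on either side of the 3xFLAG–neo region. After Cas9 cleavage near the MED13 stop codon, recombination should place the tag in frame at the C terminus. MED13-3xFLAG and NeoR would then be translated from the same endogenous transcript and separated at the P2A site, allowing correctly targeted cells to be enriched by G418 selection. The table also shows a CMV enhancer/promoter-derived region upstream of a truncated herpes simplex virus thymidine kinase (ΔTK), which confers ganciclovir sensitivity. Sitting apart from the tagging cassette, it could serve as a negative selection against random integration of the plasmid, although the record does not state this. The associated method uses such tagged lines for ChIP-seq of DNA-binding proteins with a standard anti-FLAG antibody, avoiding the need for a protein-specific antibody.
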