Features (pLannotate 1.2.2; 19 found; start..end, strand, type, name):
     72..89      -  promoter       CMV promoter (fragment): human cytomegalovirus (CMV) immediate early promoter
    152..203     +  promoter       CMVd2 promoter: truncated human cytomegalovirus (CMV) immediate early promoter that yields moderately reduced expression relative to the full-length promoter
    294..365     -  CDS            UL24_HHV11 (fragment): Experimental evidence at protein level: Swiss-Prot protein existence level 1. May participate in nuclear egress of viral particles. Plays a role in the dispersal of several host nucleolar proteins including NCL/nucleolin and NPM1. Since deletion of host NCL/nucleolin negatively impact on nuclear egress, UL24 supposedly acts on this process through its effect on host nucleoli. From Human herpesvirus 1 (strain 17) (HHV-1) (Human herpes simplex virus 1).
    435..1430    +  CDS            ΔTK: truncated herpes simplex virus thymidine kinase (Salomon et al., 1995) confers sensitivity to nucleoside analogs such as acyclovir or ganciclovir
   1542..1703    +  CDS            UL122 (fragment): VIE2_HCMVT - Experimental evidence at protein level: Swiss-Prot protein existence level 1. Stimulates viral early and late gene expression and thus play a crucial role in the regulation of productive infection. In addition, activates quiescent cells to reenter the cell cycle and upregulates several E2F-responsive genes, which are responsible for pushing the cell into S phase. In S-phase, inhibits cellular DNA synthesis and blocks further cell cycle progression. From Human cytomegalovirus (strain Towne) (HHV-5) (Human herpesvirus 5).
   2461..2514    +  CDS            3xFLAG (fragment): three tandem FLAG® epitope tags
   2518..2542    +  CDS            3xFLAG (fragment): three tandem FLAG® epitope tags
   2626..3417    +  CDS            neo: KKA2_KLEPN - Also known as kan, nptII. Experimental evidence at protein level: Swiss-Prot protein existence level 1. Resistance to kanamycin, neomycin, paromomycin, ribostamycin, butirosin and gentamicin B. From Klebsiella pneumoniae.
   4188..4344    +  CDS            lacZα (fragment): LacZα fragment of β-galactosidase; lacZ fragment
   4426..5241    -  CDS            KanR: aminoglycoside phosphotransferase; aph(3')-Ia; confers resistance to kanamycin in bacteria or G418 (Geneticin®) in eukaryotes
   5426..5566    +  CDS            TRA2_ECOLX (fragment): Protein predicted: Swiss-Prot protein existence level 4. Required for transposition of transposon Tn903. From Escherichia coli.
   5621..6209    +  rep_origin     ori: high-copy-number ColE1/pMB1/pBR322/pUC origin of replication
   6578..6667    +  CDS            lacI (fragment): lac repressor; lacI; The lac repressor binds to the lac operator to inhibit transcription in E. coli. This inhibition can be relieved by adding lactose or isopropyl-β-D-thiogalactopyranoside (IPTG).
   6680..6701    +  protein_bind   CAP binding site: CAP binding activates transcription in the presence of cAMP. E. coli catabolite activator protein
   6716..6746    +  promoter       lac promoter: promoter for the E. coli lac operon
   6754..6770    +  protein_bind   lac operator: The lac repressor binds to the lac operator to inhibit transcription in E. coli. This inhibition can be relieved by adding lactose or isopropyl-β-D-thiogalactopyranoside (IPTG). lac repressor encoded by lacI
   6807..6862    -  misc_feature   MCS: pUC18/19 multiple cloning site
   6863..6882    -  misc_feature   MCS (fragment): pUC18/19 multiple cloning site
   6888..6970    +  enhancer       CMV enhancer (fragment): human cytomegalovirus immediate early enhancer; contains an 18-bp deletion relative to the standard CMV enhancer
>Addgene plasmid #135733 | pFETCh_MED13_iso1 | addgene full sequence | sequence record 271144 | Addgene NGS Result
GTGATGCGGTTTTGGCAGTACATCAATGGGCGTGGATAGCGGTTTGACTCACGGGGATTTCAAGTCTCCA
CCCCATTGACGTCAATGGGAGTTTGTTTTGGCACCAAAATCAACGGGACTTTCCAAAATGTCGTAACAAC
TCCGCCCCATTGACGCAAATGGGCGGTAGGCGTGTACGGTGGGAGGTCTATATAAGCAGAGCTCGTTTAG
TGAACCGTCAGATCGCCTGGAGACGCCATCCACGCTGTTTTGACCTCCATAGGAGACACCGGGACCGATC
CAGCCTGGGGATCCCGACCATGGCTTCGTACCCCTGCCATCAACACGCGTCTGCGTTCGACCAGGCTGCG
CGTTCTCGCGGCCATAGCAACCGACGTACGGCGTTGCGCCCTCGCCGGCAGCAAGAAGCCACGGAAGTCC
GCCTGGAGCAGAAAATGCCCACGCTACTGCGGGTTTATATAGACGGTCCTCACGGGATGGGGAAAACCAC
CACCACGCAACTGCTGGTGGCCCTGGGTTCGCGCGACGATATCGTCTACGTACCCGAGCCGATGACTTAC
TGGCAGGTGCTGGGGGCTTCCGAGACAATCGCGAACATCTACACCACACAACACCGCCTCGACCAGGGTG
AGATATCGGCCGGGGACGCGGCGGTGGTAATGACAAGCGCCCAGATAACAATGGGCATGCCTTATGCCGT
GACCGACGCCGTTCTGGCTCCTCATATCGGGGGGGAGGCTGGGAGCTCACATGCCCCGCCCCCGGCCCTC
ACCCTCATCTTCGACCGCCATCCCATCGCCGCCCTCCTGTGCTACCCGGCCGCGCGATACCTTATGGGCA
GCATGACCCCCCAGGCCGTGCTGGCGTTCGTGGCCCTCATCCCGCCGACCTTGCCCGGCACAAACATCGT
GTTGGGGGCCCTTCCGGAGGACAGACACATCGACCGCCTGGCCAAACGCCAGCGCCCCGGCGAGCGGCTT
GACCTGGCTATGCTGGCCGCGATTCGCCGCGTTTACGGGCTGCTTGCCAATACGGTGCGGTATCTGCAGG
GCGGCGGGTCGTGGCGGGAGGATTGGGGACAGCTTTCGGGGACGGCCGTGCCGCCCCAGGGTGCCGAGCC
CCAGAGCAACGCGGGCCCACGACCCCATATCGGGGACACGTTATTTACCCTGTTTCGGGCCCCCGAGTTG
CTGGCCCCCAACGGCGACCTGTACAACGTGTTTGCCTGGGCCTTGGACGTCTTGGCCAAACGCCTCCGTC
CCATGCACGTCTTTATCCTGGATTACGACCAATCGCCCGCCGGCTGCCGGGACGCCCTGCTGCAACTTAC
CTCCGGGATGGTCCAGACCCACGTCACCACCCCCGGCTCCATACCGACGATCTGCGACCTGGCGCGCACG
TTTGCCCGGGAGATGGGGGAGGCTAACTGAGGATCCCACGTCACTATTGTATACTCTATATTATACTCTA
TGTTATACTCTGTAATCCTACTCAATAAACGTGTCACGCCTGTGAAACCGTACTAAGTCTCCCGTGTATT
CTTATCACCATCAGGTGACATCCTCGCCCAGGCTGTCAATCATGCCGGTATCGATTCCAGTAGCACCGGC
CCCACGCTGACAACCCACTCTTGCAGCGTTAGCAGCGCCCCTCTTAACAAGCCGACCCCCACCAGCGTCG
CGGTTACTAACACTCCTCTCCCCGACCTGCAGCCCAGCTTAGTTAAAAGAGAACAAGCATTTTTATAGTG
GCTTTCATTCATAACATAGGACTAAAATGTATTTCATCATTTTATAAGATATATTGGGAGAATAAGGTAA
AACTAAATAGCAGATTATTTTCTGTTTGGCTGACTGATTGATTACCTGTTACCTTCTTAGGCCTCTTTGC
ACCTCCACGTGCCTTCAGTGCAATCTGACGAGCTGCTTCACAGTAAACACTCCCACCCACTTGACTCAAA
TCAGACTTCAGATGTCCTCAGGTACAACTCTTTTACCATTAACAGTTTGTCACTGCAACTTTAAAAGAAT
ATAATGTTGATTCTTATATATTTTTCTCATTTTTGGCAAGAATTTACAGTTGTGTACCAGTGGATCTCTA
GATAAACACTGCTATTCTAACTTGAGTAATCTACTTTTGAGAATAATTTTTATGGAAATTGCTTCTTTCC
CCTCAAGGACTCTCTGTTACACTCTTTTTTAAGGTGACTTTGAGTCTTAAATGCCATAATTGAAAACTGC
TTCCAAAATCTAGGTTGGAAATAAATAAATGACTTATGCAGTTTATTTGCTTTTCAGGTTTGTTTTGGAA
CAGTACAATGCACTCTCCTGGCTAACCTGTGACCCTGCAACCCAGGACAGACGCTCATGTCTCCCAATTC
ATTTTGTGGTGCTGAATCAGTTATATAACTTTATTATGAATATGCTGGGGAGCGGAGGAGGTTCCGGTGG
AGGTGGTTCTGGAGATTACAAGGATGACGACGATAAGGGCGATTACAAGGATGACGACGATAAGGGAGAT
TACAAGGATGACGACGATAAGGTTTCAGGAAGCGGAGCTACTAACTTCAGCCTGCTGAAGCAGGCTGGAG
ACGTGGAGGAGAACCCTGGACCTGGATCGTTTCGCATGATTGAACAAGATGGATTGCACGCAGGTTCTCC
GGCCGCTTGGGTGGAGAGGCTATTCGGCTATGACTGGGCACAACAGACAATCGGCTGCTCTGATGCCGCC
GTGTTCCGGCTGTCAGCGCAGGGGCGCCCGGTTCTTTTTGTCAAGACCGACCTGTCCGGTGCCCTGAATG
AACTGCAGGACGAGGCAGCGCGGCTATCGTGGCTGGCCACGACGGGCGTTCCTTGCGCAGCTGTGCTCGA
CGTTGTCACTGAAGCGGGAAGGGACTGGCTGCTATTGGGCGAAGTGCCGGGGCAGGATCTCCTGTCATCT
CACCTTGCTCCTGCCGAGAAAGTATCCATCATGGCTGATGCAATGCGGCGGCTGCATACGCTTGATCCGG
CTACCTGCCCATTCGACCACCAAGCGAAACATCGCATCGAGCGAGCACGTACTCGGATGGAAGCCGGTCT
TGTCGATCAGGATGATCTGGACGAAGAGCATCAGGGGCTCGCGCCAGCCGAACTGTTCGCCAGGCTCAAG
GCGCGCATGCCCGACGGCGAGGATCTCGTCGTGACCCATGGCGATGCCTGCTTGCCGAATATCATGGTGG
AAAATGGCCGCTTTTCTGGATTCATCGACTGTGGCCGGCTGGGTGTGGCCGACCGCTATCAGGACATAGC
GTTGGCTACCCGTGATATTGCTGAAGAGCTTGGCGGCGAATGGGCTGACCGCTTCCTCGTGCTTTACGGT
ATCGCCGCTCCCGATTCGCAGCGCATCGCCTTCTATCGCCTTCTTGACGAGTTCTTCTGATTCGAACATC
TGATGGAACTGTGCAAGAAAAGAACAAGGAAAAATGGATGTTTCGCTGCAGGATTAAGTTACAATTATCT
TCTCAGTGAAGGTCATTTGTGATGGGGTCTAATTCTTATTACTTCAACAAATATTGTTTTGACTTGGGGG
GAGGGGCTATAACCCTGCTATTTTTCATTGACTCTATTGAACTCTTTAGGATGATGACTGATCATACAAA
ACGTATTATAACATTTTCGTAGCAAAATTAACCTTTTTTTTTTCCAGTCACAGTATTTGTGAAAAGTAAT
GAGCCATAGTACCCAGTCATGTTAAATGAATATTAAAAGCATGGAGAGGAAACATGAGGAACAATGAATT
TCAACATATGGCTTCAGAACATGAAGATGTTCTTGTATGGATTATAGTATCTAGTATTCAAAAATGCCTG
CATCTCTTCTCTTATTTATTGTAAGTTTTTAAATGTATAAATTGTCTTATATTTCTTAACCTCTTTTATA
AAAATTTTCCTAGAAGGTTTATACTGCCTTCTTGCTTTAAAGCAATTGGTCTAAAATATATGTAATCGTC
TTAATTAAAAAGTTGCAGTAGGGTTGCTTTTAGAGTATTATTTTTTTGTAAGGGGGTGGGTGGGACAGTA
AATTTGTATTGTCTCGATGTACAGTTTAACGGGGATAGAGGGGGAATAATGTCCATACCATTGTGTGTGG
AGGATTTACTTGGAAAGTCCTCTCCACTGACTGTAGCCTCCAATTCACTGGCCGTCGTTCACTGGCCGTC
GTTTTACAACGTCGTGACTGGGAAAACCCTGGCGTTACCCAACTTAATCGCCTTGCAGCACATCCCCCTT
TCGCCAGCTGGCGTAATAGCGAAGAGGCCCGCACCGATCGCCCTTCCCAACAGTTGCGCAGCCTGAATGG
CGAATGCGATTTATTCAACAAAGCCGCCGTCCCGTCAAGTCAGCGTAATGCTCTGCCAGTGTTACAACCA
ATTAACCAATTCTGATTAGAAAAACTCATCGAGCATCAAATGAAACTGCAATATATTCATATCAGGATTA
TCAATACCATATTTTTGAAAAAGCCGTTTCTGTAATGAAGGAGAAAACTCACCGAGGCAGTTCCATAGGA
TGGCAAGATCCTGGTATCGGTCTGCGATTCCGACTCGTCCAACATCAATACAACCTATTAATTTCCCCTC
GTCAAAAATAAGGTTATCAAGTGAGAAATCACCATGAGTGACGACTGAATCCGGTGAGAATGGCAAAAGC
TTATGCATTTCTTTCCAGACTTGTTCAACAGGCCAGCCATTACGCTCGTCATCAAAATCACTCGCATCAA
CCAAACCGTTATTCATTCGTGATTGCGCCTGAGCGAGACGAAATACGCGATCGCTGTTAAAAGGACAATT
ACAAACAGGAATCGAATGCAACCGGCGCAGGAACACTGCCAGCGCATCAACAATATTTTCACCTGAATCA
GGATATTCTTCTAATACCTGGAATGCTGTTTTCCCGGGGATCGCAGTGGTGAGTAACCATGCATCATCAG
GAGTACGGATAAAATGCTTGATGGTCGGAAGAGGCATAAATTCCGTCAGCCAGTTTAGTCTGACCATCTC
ATCTGTAACATCATTGGCAACGCTACCTTTGCCATGTTTCAGAAACAACTCTGGCGCATCGGGCTTCCCA
TACAATCGATAGATTGTCGCACCTGATTGCCCGACATTATCGCGAGCCCATTTATACCCATATAAATCAG
CATCCATGTTGGAATTTAATCGCGGCTTCGAGCAAGACGTTTCCCGTTGAATATGGCTCATAACACCCCT
TGTATTACTGTTTATGTAAGCAGACAGTTTTATTGTTCATGATGATATATTTTTATCTTGTGCAATGTAA
CATCAGAGATTTTGAGACACAACGTGGCTTTGTTGAATAAATCGAACTTTTGCTGAGTTGAAGGATCAGA
TCACGCATCTTCCCGACAACGCAGACCGTTCCGTGGCAAAGCAAAAGTTCAAAATCACCAACTGGTCCAC
CTACAACAAAGCTCTCATCAACCGTGGCTCCCTCACTTTCTGGCTGGATGATGGGGCGATTCAGGCCTGG
TATGAGTCAGCAACACCTTCTTCACGAGGCAGACCTCTCGACGGAGTTCCACTGAGCGTCAGACCCCGTA
GAAAAGATCAAAGGATCTTCTTGAGATCCTTTTTTTCTGCGCGTAATCTGCTGCTTGCAAACAAAAAAAC
CACCGCTACCAGCGGTGGTTTGTTTGCCGGATCAAGAGCTACCAACTCTTTTTCCGAAGGTAACTGGCTT
CAGCAGAGCGCAGATACCAAATACTGTTCTTCTAGTGTAGCCGTAGTTAGGCCACCACTTCAAGAACTCT
GTAGCACCGCCTACATACCTCGCTCTGCTAATCCTGTTACCAGTGGCTGCTGCCAGTGGCGATAAGTCGT
GTCTTACCGGGTTGGACTCAAGACGATAGTTACCGGATAAGGCGCAGCGGTCGGGCTGAACGGGGGGTTC
GTGCACACAGCCCAGCTTGGAGCGAACGACCTACACCGAACTGAGATACCTACAGCGTGAGCTATGAGAA
AGCGCCACGCTTCCCGAAGGGAGAAAGGCGGACAGGTATCCGGTAAGCGGCAGGGTCGGAACAGGAGAGC
GCACGAGGGAGCTTCCAGGGGGAAACGCCTGGTATCTTTATAGTCCTGTCGGGTTTCGCCACCTCTGACT
TGAGCGTCGATTTTTGTGATGCTCGTCAGGGGGGCGGAGCCTATGGAAAAACGCCAGCAACGCGGCCTTT
TTACGGTTCCTGGCCTTTTGCTGGCCTTTTGCTCACATGTTCTTTCCTGCGTTATCCCCTGATTCTGTGG
ATAACCGTATTACCGCCTTTGAGTGAGCTGATACCGCTCGCCGCAGCCGAACGACCGAGCGCAGCGAGTC
AGTGAGCGAGGAAGCGGAAGAAGCTCGCACATTCAGCAGCGTTTTTCAGCGCGTTTTCGATCAACGTTTC
AATGTTGGTATCAACACCAGGTTTAACTTTGAACTTATCGGCACTGACGGTTACTGATTTTGAACTTTTG
CTTTGCCACGGAACGGTCTGCGTTGTCGGGAAGATGCGTGATCTGATCCTTCAACTCAGCAAAAGTTCCC
AATACGCAAACCGCCTCTCCCCGCGCGTTGGCCGATTCATTAATGCAGCTGGCACGACAGGTTTCCCGAC
TGGAAAGCGGGCAGTGAGCGCAACGCAATTAATGTGAGTTAGCTCACTCATTAGGCACCCCAGGCTTTAC
ACTTTATGCTTCCGGCTCGTATGTTGTGTGGAATTGTGAGCGGATAACAATTTCACACAGGAAACAGCTA
TGACCATGATTACGCCAAGCTTGCATGCCTGCAGGTCGACTCTAGAGGATCCCCGGGTACCGAGCTCGAA
TTAGCTTGCATGCCTGCAGGTCAATTCCCTGGCATTATGCCCAGTACATGACCTTATGGGACTTTCCTAC
TTGGCAGTACATCTACGTATTAGTCATCGCTATTACCATG
